Addgene plasmid #241385: Bxb1-GA-ShortCAG-mStayGold
Purpose: Bxb1-GA donor plasmid for integrating a transcription unit for constitutive expression of mStayGold with ShortCAG promoter
Depositing lab: Richard Davis. Depositing organization: Leiden University Medical Center. Publication: STRAIGHT-IN Dual: a platform for dual, single-copy integrations of DNA payloads and gene circuits into human induced pluripotent stem cells. Blanch-Asensio A, Ploessl DS, Wang NB, Mummery CL, Galloway KE, Davis RP. bioRxiv [Preprint]. 2024 Oct 17:2024.10.17.616637. doi: 10.1101/2024.10.17.616637. PubMed 39464154.
Backbone
  Vector backbone: pBR322/pUC
  Backbone size w/o insert (bp): 4700
  Vector type: Mammalian Expression
Growth in bacteria
  Bacterial resistance: Ampicillin, 100 μg/mL
  Growth temperature: 37°C
  Growth strain: NEB Stable
  Copy number: High Copy
Gene/Insert
  Gene/Insert name: mStayGold
  Species: Synthetic
  Insert size (bp): 1400
  Promoter: ShortCAG
  Cloning method: Gibson Cloning
Terms and licenses: Academic/Nonprofit Terms; Industry Terms: Not Available to Industry
How to cite: Bxb1-GA-ShortCAG-mStayGold was a gift from Richard Davis (Addgene plasmid # 241385 ; http://n2t.net/addgene:241385 ; RRID:Addgene_241385)
