[The description below was written by a language model from this plasmid's Addgene catalogue record and pLannotate feature annotations shown in this document.]
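Description:
Bxb1-GA-ShortCAG-mStayGold is a mammalian expression donor plasmid built on a pBR322/pUC-type backbone. It is designed for Bxb1 integrase-mediated, single-copy insertion of a fluorescent reporter transcription unit into a genomic landing pad, in the context of a platform for integrating DNA payloads into human induced pluripotent stem cells. In E. coli it replicates from a high-copy ColE1/pUC origin and is selected with ampicillin through the bla gene and its promoter. An f1 origin and remnants of lacZα, lacI, bom and rop reflect the cloning-vector ancestry. "GA" in the name presumably denotes the central dinucleotide variant of the Bxb1 attachment site, which gives orthogonal recombination specificity. However, the automated annotation does not mark any attachment site, so its position is not documented here.

The payload is a synthetic mStayGold coding sequence (a monomeric, photostable green fluorescent protein) driven by the ShortCAG promoter. This promoter is annotated as truncated portions of the CMV enhancer, the chicken β-actin promoter and the chimeric intron. The reporter itself is not labelled in the feature table, but it presumably lies in the unannotated gap between the intron fragment and the bGH polyadenylation signal that ends the unit.

Upstream of this cassette lie an SV40 early promoter, a full EF-1α promoter and an FRT site. The EF-1α promoter has no annotated downstream open reading frame. It may serve to activate a promoterless selection marker in the landing pad after integration, and the FRT site may allow later FLP-mediated excision of auxiliary sequences, but the record states neither function. Short NeoR/KanR and PuroR matches appear to be fragments rather than functional markers. The construct is used for constitutive mStayGold expression from a defined genomic locus.
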