Features (pLannotate 1.2.2; 23 found; start..end, strand, type, name):
      2..94      +  CDS            lacI (fragment): lac repressor; lacI; The lac repressor binds to the lac operator to inhibit transcription in E. coli. This inhibition can be relieved by adding lactose or isopropyl-β-D-thiogalactopyranoside (IPTG).
    107..128     +  protein_bind   CAP binding site: CAP binding activates transcription in the presence of cAMP. E. coli catabolite activator protein
    143..173     +  promoter       lac promoter: promoter for the E. coli lac operon
    181..197     +  protein_bind   lac operator: The lac repressor binds to the lac operator to inhibit transcription in E. coli. This inhibition can be relieved by adding lactose or isopropyl-β-D-thiogalactopyranoside (IPTG). lac repressor encoded by lacI
    253..463     +  promoter       SV40 promoter: SV40 early promoter
    485..551     +  CDS            small t antigen (fragment): SV40 (simian virus 40) small t antigen
    558..1736    +  promoter       EF-1α promoter: strong constitutive promoter for human elongation factor EF-1α
   1808..1855    +  protein_bind   FRT: FLP-mediated recombination occurs in the 8-bp core sequence TCTAGAAA (Turan and Bode, 2011). FLP recombinase from the Saccharomyces cerevisiae 2μ plasmid
   1855..1879    -  CDS            NeoR/KanR (fragment): aminoglycoside phosphotransferase confers resistance to neomycin, kanamycin, and G418 (Geneticin®)
   1902..2150    +  enhancer       CMV enhancer (fragment): human cytomegalovirus immediate early enhancer
   2152..2271    +  promoter       chicken β-actin promoter (fragment): contains a 21-bp deletion relative to the standard chicken β-actin promoter
   2264..2346    +  intron         chimeric intron (fragment): chimera between introns from chicken β-actin and rabbit β-globin
   3120..3344    +  polyA_signal   bGH poly(A) signal: bovine growth hormone polyadenylation signal
   3354..3375    +  CDS            PuroR (fragment): puromycin N-acetyltransferase; pac from Streptomyces; confers resistance to puromycin
   3434..3454    +  CDS            lacZα (fragment): LacZα fragment of β-galactosidase; lacZ fragment
   3462..3619    +  CDS            lacZα (fragment): LacZα fragment of β-galactosidase; lacZ fragment
   3625..3676    -  misc_feature   bom (fragment): basis of mobility region from pBR322
   3695..4150    +  rep_origin     f1 ori (sequence partly withheld): f1 bacteriophage origin of replication; arrow indicates direction of (+) strand synthesis
   4151..4200    -  misc_feature   bom (fragment): basis of mobility region from pBR322
   4302..4337    -  CDS            rop (fragment): Rop protein, which maintains plasmids at low copy number; rop
   4432..4536    +  promoter       AmpR promoter: bla
   4537..5397    +  CDS            AmpR: β-lactamase; bla; confers resistance to ampicillin, carbenicillin, and related antibiotics
   5568..6156    +  rep_origin     ori: high-copy-number ColE1/pMB1/pBR322/pUC origin of replication
>Addgene plasmid #241385 | Bxb1-GA-ShortCAG-mStayGold | addgene full sequence | sequence record 485727 | Addgene NGS Result
AGCGCCCAATACGCAAACCGCCTCTCCCCGCGCGTTGGCCGATTCATTAATGCAGCTGGCACGACAGGTT
TCCCGACTGGAAAGCGGGCAGTGAGCGCAACGCAATTAATGTGAGTTAGCTCACTCATTAGGCACCCCAG
GCTTTACACTTTATGCTTCCGGCTCGTATGTTGTGTGGAATTGTGAGCGGATAACAATTTCACACAGGAA
ACAGCTATGACCATGATTACGCCAAGCTTAATTCCCTCCCCAGCAGGCAGAAGTATGCAAAGCATGCATC
TCAATTAGTCAGCAACCATAGTCCCGCCCCTAACTCCGCCCATCCCGCCCCTAACTCCGCCCAGTTCCGC
CCATTCTCCGCCCCATGGCTGACTAATTTTTTTTATTTATGCAGAGGCCGAGGCCGCCTCGGCCTCTGAG
CTATTCCAGAAGTAGTGAGGAGGCTTTTTTGGAGGCCTAGGCTTTTGCAAAAAGCTTTGCAAAGATGGAT
AAAGTTTTAAACAGAGAGGAATCTTTGCAGCTAATGGACCTTCTAGGTCTTGAAAGGAGTGGGAATTGGC
TCCGGTGCCCGTCAGTGGGCAGAGCGCACATCGCCCACAGTCCCCGAGAAGTTGGGGGGAGGGGTCGGCA
ATTGAACCGGTGCCTAGAGAAGGTGGCGCGGGGTAAACTGGGAAAGTGATGTCGTGTACTGGCTCCGCCT
TTTTCCCGAGGGTGGGGGAGAACCGTATATAAGTGCAGTAGTCGCCGTGAACGTTCTTTTTCGCAACGGG
TTTGCCGCCAGAACACAGGTAAGTGCCGTGTGTGGTTCCCGCGGGCCTGGCCTCTTTACGGGTTATGGCC
CTTGCGTGCCTTGAATTACTTCCACCTGGCTGCAGTACGTGATTCTTGATCCCGAGCTTCGGGTTGGAAG
TGGGTGGGAGAGTTCGAGGCCTTGCGCTTAAGGAGCCCCTTCGCCTCGTGCTTGAGTTGAGGCCTGGCCT
GGGCGCTGGGGCCGCCGCGTGCGAATCTGGTGGCACCTTCGCGCCTGTCTCGCTGCTTTCGATAAGTCTC
TAGCCATTTAAAATTTTTGATGACCTGCTGCGACGCTTTTTTTCTGGCAAGATAGTCTTGTAAATGCGGG
CCAAGATCTGCACACTGGTATTTCGGTTTTTGGGGCCGCGGGCGGCGACGGGGCCCGTGCGTCCCAGCGC
ACATGTTCGGCGAGGCGGGGCCTGCGAGCGCGGCCACCGAGAATCGGACGGGGGTAGTCTCAAGCTGGCC
GGCCTGCTCTGGTGCCTGGCCTCGCGCCGCCGTGTATCGCCCCGCCCTGGGCGGCAAGGCTGGCCCGGTC
GGCACCAGTTGCGTGAGCGGAAAGATGGCCGCTTCCCGGCCCTGCTGCAGGGAGCTCAAAATGGAGGACG
CGGCGCTCGGGAGAGCGGGCGGGTGAGTCACCCACACAAAGGAAAAGGGCCTTTCCGTCCTCAGCCGTCG
CTTCATGTGACTCCACGGAGTACCGGGCGCCGTCCAGGCACCTCGATTAGTTCTCGAGCTTTTGGAGTAC
GTCGTCTTTAGGTTGGGGGGAGGGGTTTTATGCGATGGAGTTTCCCCACACTGAGTGGGTGGAGACTGAA
GTTAGGCCAGCTTGGCACTTGATGTAATTCTCCTTGGAATTTGCCCTTTTTGAGTTTGGATCTTGGTTCA
TTCTCAAGCCTCAGACAGTGGTTCAAAGTTTTTTTCTTCCATTTCAGGTGTCGTGAGGAATTCGCCACCA
TGGCCGGCTTGTCGACGACGGCGGACTCCGTCGTCAGGATCATCCGGATCCGGATCCGAAGTTCCTATTC
CGAAGTTCCTATTCTCTAGAAAGTATAGGAACTTCATGATATTCGGCAAGCAGGCATCGACTAGTTAATT
AAGTACTTACTCCATTGACGTCAATAATGACGTATGTTCCCATAGTAACGCCAATAGGGACTTTCCATTG
ACGTCAATGGGTGGAGTATTTACGGTAAACTGCCCACTTGGCAGTACATCAAGTGTATCATATGCCAAGT
ACGCCCCCTATTGACGTCAATGACGGTAAATGGCCCGCCTGGCATTATGCCCAGTACATGACCTTATGGG
ACTTTCCTACTTGGCAGTACATCTACGTATTAGTCATCGCTATTACCATGGTCGAGGTGAGCCCCACGTT
CTGCTTCACTCTCCCCATCTCCCCCCCCTCCCCACCCCCAATTTTGTATTTATTTATTTTTTAATTATTT
TGTGCAGCGATGGGGGCGGGGGGGGGCGGGGTTCGGCTTCTGGCGTGTGACCGGCGGCTCTAGAGCCTCT
GCTAACCATGTTCATGCCTTCTTCTTTTTCCTACAGCTCCTGGGCAACGTGCTGGTTATTGTGCTGTCTC
ATCATTTTGGCAAAGAATTAATGGCCACCATGCGGGGTTCTGATCCGATGGTGTCTACAGGCGAGGAGCT
GTTTACCGGCGTGGTGCCCTTCAAGTTCCAGCTGAAGGGCACCATCAACGGCAAGAGCTTCACCGTGGAA
GGCGAGGGCGAGGGCAATAGCCACGAGGGCAGCCACAAAGGCAAGTACGTGTGCACCAGCGGCAAACTGC
CAATGTCTTGGGCCGCCCTGGGAACTAGCTTCGGCTATGGCATGAAGTACTACACCAAGTACCCCAGCGG
CCTGAAGAACTGGTTCCACGAGGTGATGCCCGAGGGCTTCACCTACGACAGACACATCCAGTACAAGGGC
GACGGCAGCATCCACGCCAAGCACCAGCACTTCATGAAGAACGGCACCTACCACAACATCGTGGAGTTCA
CCGGCCAGGACTTCAAGGAGAACAGCCCCGTGCTGACCGGCGACATGGACGTGAGCCTGCCCAACGAGGT
GCAGCACATCCCCATAGATGACGGCGTGGAGTGCACAGTGACCCTGCAGTACCCTCTGCTGAGCGACGAG
AGCAAGTGCGTGGAGGCCTACCAGAACACCATCATCAAGCCCCTGCACAATCAGCCAGCCCCCGATGTGC
CATTCCACTGGATCAGAAAGCAGTACACCCAGAGCAAGGACGACACCGAGGAGAGGGACCACATCATCCA
GAGCGAGACACTGGAGGCCCACCTGTAACAACGTTGCACCTGTGCCTTCTAGTTGCCAGCCATCTGTTGT
TTGCCCCTCCCCCGTGCCTTCCTTGACCCTGGAAGGTGCCACTCCCACTGTCCTTTCCTAATAAAATGAG
GAAATTGCATCGCATTGTCTGAGTAGGTGTCATTCTATTCTGGGGGGTGGGGTGGGGCAGGACAGCAAGG
GGGAGGATTGGGAAGACAATAGCAGGCATGCTGGGGATGCGGTGGGCTCTATGGCGCTCGCTCGCTGCAA
GAACTCTTCCTCACGGATCCGAAGTTCCTATTCCGAAGTTCCTATTCTTCAAATAGTATAGGAACTTCAG
CGCTCACTGGCCGTCGTTTTACAAAGGGCGAATTCACTGGCCGTCGTTTTACAACGTCGTGACTGGGAAA
ACCCTGGCGTTACCCAACTTAATCGCCTTGCAGCACATCCCCCTTTCGCCAGCTGGCGTAATAGCGAAGA
GGCCCGCACCGATCGCCCTTCCCAACAGTTGCGCAGCCTGAATGGCGAATGGCGCCTGATGCGGTATTTT
CTCCTTACGCATCTGTGCGGTATTTCACACCGCATA
[95 nt withheld, positions 3677-3771]
T
[46 nt withheld, positions 3773-3818]
C
[141 nt withheld, positions 3820-3960]
CCTTTGACGTTGGAGTCCACGTTCTTT
[37 nt withheld, positions 3988-4024]
ACTCTATCTCGGGCTATTCTTTTGATTTATAAGGGATTTTGCCGATTTCGGTCTATTGGTTAAAAAATGA
GCTGATTTAACAAAAATTTAACGCGAATTTTAACAAAATATTAACGTTTACAATTTTATGGTGCACTCTC
AGTACAATCTGCTCTGATGCCGCATAGTTAAGCCAGCCCCGACACCCGCCAACACCCGCTGACGCGCCCT
GACGGGCTTGTCTGCTCCCGGCATCCGCTTACAGACAAGCTGTGACCGTCTCCGGGAGCTGCATGTGTCA
GAGGTTTTCACCGTCATCACCGAAACGCGCGAGACGAAAGGGCCTCGTGATACGCCTATTTTTATAGGTT
AATGTCATGATAATAATGGTTTCTTAGACGTCAGGTGGCACTTTTCGGGGAAATGTGCGCGGAACCCCTA
TTTGTTTATTTTTCTAAATACATTCAAATATGTATCCGCTCATGAGACAATAACCCTGATAAATGCTTCA
ATAATATTGAAAAAGGAAGAGTATGAGTATTCAACATTTCCGTGTCGCCCTTATTCCCTTTTTTGCGGCA
TTTTGCCTTCCTGTTTTTGCTCACCCAGAAACGCTGGTGAAAGTAAAAGATGCTGAAGATCAGTTGGGTG
CACGAGTGGGTTACATCGAACTGGATCTCAACAGCGGTAAGATCCTTGAGAGTTTTCGCCCCGAAGAACG
TTTTCCAATGATGAGCACTTTTAAAGTTCTGCTATGTGGCGCGGTATTATCCCGTATTGACGCCGGGCAA
GAGCAACTCGGTCGCCGCATACACTATTCTCAGAATGACTTGGTTGAGTACTCACCAGTCACAGAAAAGC
ATCTTACGGATGGCATGACAGTAAGAGAATTATGCAGTGCTGCCATAACCATGAGTGATAACACTGCGGC
CAACTTACTTCTGACAACGATCGGAGGACCGAAGGAGCTAACCGCTTTTTTGCACAACATGGGGGATCAT
GTAACTCGCCTTGATCGTTGGGAACCGGAGCTGAATGAAGCCATACCAAACGACGAGCGTGACACCACGA
TGCCTGTAGCAATGGCAACAACGTTGCGCAAACTATTAACTGGCGAACTACTTACTCTAGCTTCCCGGCA
ACAATTAATAGACTGGATGGAGGCGGATAAAGTTGCAGGACCACTTCTGCGCTCGGCCCTTCCGGCTGGC
TGGTTTATTGCTGATAAATCTGGAGCCGGTGAGCGTGGGTCTCGCGGTATCATTGCAGCACTGGGGCCAG
ATGGTAAGCCCTCCCGTATCGTAGTTATCTACACGACGGGGAGTCAGGCAACTATGGATGAACGAAATAG
ACAGATCGCTGAGATAGGTGCCTCACTGATTAAGCATTGGTAACTGTCAGACCAAGTTTACTCATATATA
CTTTAGATTGATTTAAAACTTCATTTTTAATTTAAAAGGATCTAGGTGAAGATCCTTTTTGATAATCTCA
TGACCAAAATCCCTTAACGTGAGTTTTCGTTCCACTGAGCGTCAGACCCCGTAGAAAAGATCAAAGGATC
TTCTTGAGATCCTTTTTTTCTGCGCGTAATCTGCTGCTTGCAAACAAAAAAACCACCGCTACCAGCGGTG
GTTTGTTTGCCGGATCAAGAGCTACCAACTCTTTTTCCGAAGGTAACTGGCTTCAGCAGAGCGCAGATAC
CAAATACTGTTCTTCTAGTGTAGCCGTAGTTAGGCCACCACTTCAAGAACTCTGTAGCACCGCCTACATA
CCTCGCTCTGCTAATCCTGTTACCAGTGGCTGCTGCCAGTGGCGATAAGTCGTGTCTTACCGGGTTGGAC
TCAAGACGATAGTTACCGGATAAGGCGCAGCGGTCGGGCTGAACGGGGGGTTCGTGCACACAGCCCAGCT
TGGAGCGAACGACCTACACCGAACTGAGATACCTACAGCGTGAGCTATGAGAAAGCGCCACGCTTCCCGA
AGGGAGAAAGGCGGACAGGTATCCGGTAAGCGGCAGGGTCGGAACAGGAGAGCGCACGAGGGAGCTTCCA
GGGGGAAACGCCTGGTATCTTTATAGTCCTGTCGGGTTTCGCCACCTCTGACTTGAGCGTCGATTTTTGT
GATGCTCGTCAGGGGGGCGGAGCCTATGGAAAAACGCCAGCAACGCGGCCTTTTTACGGTTCCTGGCCTT
TTGCTGGCCTTTTGCTCACATGTTCTTTCCTGCGTTATCCCCTGATTCTGTGGATAACCGTATTACCGCC
TTTGAGTGAGCTGATACCGCTCGCCGCAGCCGAACGACCGAGCGCAGCGAGTCAGTGAGCGAGGAAGCGG
AAG
